Addgene plasmid #19863: psiCHECK IRF9 3'UTR
Depositing lab: Thomas Tuschl. Depositing organization: Rockefeller University. Publication: Molecular characterization of human Argonaute-containing ribonucleoprotein complexes and their bound target mRNAs. Landthaler M, Gaidatzis D, Rothballer A, Chen PY, Soll SJ, Dinic L, Ojo T, Hafner M, Zavolan M, Tuschl T. RNA. 2008 Dec;14(12):2580-96. doi: 10.1261/rna.1351608. Epub 2008 Oct 31. PubMed 18978028.
Backbone
  Vector backbone: psiCHECK-2
  Backbone manufacturer: Promega
  Backbone size w/o insert (bp): 6249
  Vector type: Mammalian Expression
Growth in bacteria
  Bacterial resistance: Ampicillin, 100 μg/mL
  Growth temperature: 37°C
  Growth strain: DH5alpha
  Copy number: High Copy
Gene/Insert
  Gene/Insert name: IRF9 3'UTR (alt name: IRF9)
  Species: H. sapiens (human)
  Insert size (bp): 380
  GenBank ID: NM_006084
  Entrez Gene: IRF9 (a.k.a. IRF-9, ISGF3, ISGF3G, p48)
  Cloning method: Restriction Enzyme; 5′ cloning site XhoI (not destroyed); 3′ cloning site NotI (not destroyed)
  Sequencing primers: 5′ GTACATCAAGAGCTTCGTGG; 3′ AAGACTCATTTAGATCCTCACAC
Terms and licenses: Academic/Nonprofit Terms; Industry Terms: Not Available to Industry
Depositor comments: There are small differences between author's sequence and Addgene sequence. Depositor is aware of the changes. These changes in the sequence do not affect the function of the construct.
How to cite: psiCHECK IRF9 3'UTR was a gift from Thomas Tuschl (Addgene plasmid # 19863 ; http://n2t.net/addgene:19863 ; RRID:Addgene_19863)
