[The description below was written by a language model from this plasmid's Addgene catalogue record and pLannotate feature annotations shown in this document.]
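Description:
psiCHECK IRF9 3'UTR is a dual-luciferase reporter plasmid built on the commercial psiCHECK-2 mammalian expression backbone, carrying a roughly 380 bp segment of the human IRF9 (interferon regulatory factor 9, also known as ISGF3G/p48) 3' untranslated region. It is propagated in E. coli as a high-copy plasmid through a ColE1/pUC-type origin and is selected with ampicillin via the β-lactamase gene under its native bla promoter. The annotated depositor sequence is 6,629 nt, consistent with the stated backbone plus insert.

The reporter unit consists of the SV40 enhancer/early promoter followed by a chimeric β-globin/immunoglobulin intron that improves expression, a T7 promoter that allows in vitro transcription, and the human codon-optimized Renilla luciferase (hRluc) coding sequence. The IRF9 3'UTR was inserted between retained XhoI and NotI sites. It is not itself annotated in the feature table, but it corresponds to the gap between the end of hRluc and the synthetic poly(A) signal, so it becomes part of the Renilla transcript. Regulatory elements in the UTR, such as microRNA binding sites, can therefore alter Renilla mRNA stability or translation. A second, independent cassette expresses firefly luciferase (luc+) from the HSV thymidine kinase promoter with an SV40 poly(A) signal, providing an internal control on the same plasmid so that Renilla activity can be normalized for transfection efficiency.

The associated study characterized human Argonaute-containing ribonucleoprotein complexes and their bound mRNAs, so the construct most likely served to test IRF9 as a candidate target of miRNA-mediated regulation in transfected mammalian cells. The depositor notes minor differences between the author and repository sequences that do not affect function.
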