Features (pLannotate 1.2.2; 12 found; start..end, strand, type, name):
     62..419     +  promoter       SV40 promoter: SV40 enhancer and early promoter
    489..621     +  intron         chimeric intron: chimera between introns from human β-globin and immunoglobulin heavy chain genes
    666..684     +  promoter       T7 promoter: promoter for bacteriophage T7 RNA polymerase
    694..1629    +  CDS            hRluc: Renilla luciferase human codon-optimized
   2044..2092    +  polyA_signal   poly(A) signal: synthetic polyadenylation signal
   2101..2852    +  promoter       HSV TK promoter: herpes simplex virus thymidine kinase promoter
   2888..4540    +  CDS            luciferase: firefly luciferase; luc+; enhanced luc+ version of the luciferase gene AAS38485.1 42718124.0
   4584..4705    -  polyA_signal   SV40 poly(A) signal: SV40 polyadenylation signal
   4728..4796    -  CDS            large T antigen (fragment): large T antigen from SV40 (simian virus 40)
   4838..4942    +  promoter       AmpR promoter: bla
   4943..5803    +  CDS            AmpR: β-lactamase; bla; confers resistance to ampicillin, carbenicillin, and related antibiotics
   5974..6562    +  rep_origin     ori: high-copy-number ColE1/pMB1/pBR322/pUC origin of replication
>Addgene plasmid #19863 | psiCHECK IRF9 3'UTR | depositor full sequence | sequence record 9389 | Author sequence
AGATCTGCGCAGCACCATGGCCTGAAATAACCTCTGAAAGAGGAACTTGGTTAGGTACCTTCTGAGGCGG
AAAGAACCAGCTGTGGAATGTGTGTCAGTTAGGGTGTGGAAAGTCCCCAGGCTCCCCAGCAGGCAGAAGT
ATGCAAAGCATGCATCTCAATTAGTCAGCAACCAGGTGTGGAAAGTCCCCAGGCTCCCCAGCAGGCAGAA
GTATGCAAAGCATGCATCTCAATTAGTCAGCAACCATAGTCCCGCCCCTAACTCCGCCCATCCCGCCCCT
AACTCCGCCCAGTTCCGCCCATTCTCCGCCCCATGGCTGACTAATTTTTTTTATTTATGCAGAGGCCGAG
GCCGCCTCGGCCTCTGAGCTATTCCAGAAGTAGTGAGGAGGCTTTTTTGGAGGCCTAGGCTTTTGCAAAA
AGCTTGATTCTTCTGACACAACAGTCTCGAACTTAAGCTGCAGAAGTTGGTCGTGAGGCACTGGGCAGGT
AAGTATCAAGGTTACAAGACAGGTTTAAGGAGACCAATAGAAACTGGGCTTGTCGAGACAGAGAAGACTC
TTGCGTTTCTGATAGGCACCTATTGGTCTTACTGACATCCACTTTGCCTTTCTCTCCACAGGTGTCCACT
CCCAGTTCAATTACAGCTCTTAAGGCTAGAGTACTTAATACGACTCACTATAGGCTAGCCACCATGGCTT
CCAAGGTGTACGACCCCGAGCAACGCAAACGCATGATCACTGGGCCTCAGTGGTGGGCTCGCTGCAAGCA
AATGAACGTGCTGGACTCCTTCATCAACTACTATGATTCCGAGAAGCACGCCGAGAACGCCGTGATTTTT
CTGCATGGTAACGCTGCCTCCAGCTACCTGTGGAGGCACGTCGTGCCTCACATCGAGCCCGTGGCTAGAT
GCATCATCCCTGATCTGATCGGAATGGGTAAGTCCGGCAAGAGCGGGAATGGCTCATATCGCCTCCTGGA
TCACTACAAGTACCTCACCGCTTGGTTCGAGCTGCTGAACCTTCCAAAGAAAATCATCTTTGTGGGCCAC
GACTGGGGGGCTTGTCTGGCCTTTCACTACTCCTACGAGCACCAAGACAAGATCAAGGCCATCGTCCATG
CTGAGAGTGTCGTGGACGTGATCGAGTCCTGGGACGAGTGGCCTGACATCGAGGAGGATATCGCCCTGAT
CAAGAGCGAAGAGGGCGAGAAAATGGTGCTTGAGAATAACTTCTTCGTCGAGACCATGCTCCCAAGCAAG
ATCATGCGGAAACTGGAGCCTGAGGAGTTCGCTGCCTACCTGGAGCCATTCAAGGAGAAGGGCGAGGTTA
GACGGCCTACCCTCTCCTGGCCTCGCGAGATCCCTCTCGTTAAGGGAGGCAAGCCCGACGTCGTCCAGAT
TGTCCGCAACTACAACGCCTACCTTCGGGCCAGCGACGATCTGCCTAAGATGTTCATCGAGTCCGACCCT
GGGTTCTTTTCCAACGCTATTGTCGAGGGAGCTAAGAAGTTCCCTAACACCGAGTTCGTGAAGGTGAAGG
GCCTCCACTTCAGCCAGGAGGACGCTCCAGATGAAATGGGTAAGTACATCAAGAGCTTCGTGGAGCGCGT
GCTGAAGAACGAGCAGTAATTCTAGGCGATCGCTCGAGAGAGCAGCAGGCAGCCATTCTGTCCCTGGTGT
AGAGCCTGGGGGACCCATCTTCCACCTCACCTCTTTGTTCTTCCTGTCTCCTTTGAAGTAGACTCATTCT
TCACACGATTGACCTGTCCTCTTTGTGATAATTCTCAGTAGTTGTCCGTGATAATCGTGTCCTGAAAATC
CTCGCACACACTGGCTGGTGGAGAACTCAAGGCTAATTTTTTATCCTTTTTTTTTTTTAATTTTGAGATA
TACGCCCTCTTTCATCTGTAAGGGACTAGGAAATTCCAAATGGTGTGAACCCAGGGGGCCTTTCCCTCTT
CCCTGACCTCCCAACTCTAAAGCCAAGCACTTTATATTTTCCTCTTAGATATTCACTAAGGACTTAAAGC
GGCCGCTGGCCGCAATAAAATATCTTTATTTTCATTACATCTGTGTGTTGGTTTTTTGTGTGAGGATCTA
AATGAGTCTTCGGACCTCGCGGGGGCCGCTTAAGCGGTGGTTAGGGTTTGTCTGACGCGGGGGGAGGGGG
AAGGAACGAAACACTCTCATTCGGAGGCGGCTCGGGGTTTGGTCTTGGTGGCCACGGGCACGCAGAAGAG
CGCCGCGATCCTCTTAAGCACCCCCCCGCCCTCCGTGGAGGCGGGGGTTTGGTCGGCGGGTGGTAACTGG
CGGGCCGCTGACTCGGGCGGGTCGCGCGCCCCAGAGTGTGACCTTTTCGGTCTGCTCGCAGACCCCCGGG
CGGCGCCGCCGCGGCGGCGACGGGCTCGCTGGGTCCTAGGCTCCATGGGGACCGTATACGTGGACAGGCT
CTGGAGCATCCGCACGACTGCGGTGATATTACCGGAGACCTTCTGCGGGACGAGCCGGGTCACGCGGCTG
ACGCGGAGCGTCCGTTGGGCGACAAACACCAGGACGGGGCACAGGTACACTATCTTGTCACCCGGAGGCG
CGAGGGACTGCAGGAGCTTCAGGGAGTGGCGCAGCTGCTTCATCCCCGTGGCCCGTTGCTCGCGTTTGCT
GGCGGTGTCCCCGGAAGAAATATATTTGCATGTCTTTAGTTCTATGATGACACAAACCCCGCCCAGCGTC
TTGTCATTGGCGAATTCGAACACGCAGATGCAGTCGGGGCGGCGCGGTCCCAGGTCCACTTCGCATATTA
AGGTGACGCGTGTGGCCTCGAACACCGAGCGACCCTGCAGCGACCCGCTTAAAAGCTTGGCATTCCGGTA
CTGTTGGTAAAGCCACCATGGCCGATGCTAAGAACATTAAGAAGGGCCCTGCTCCCTTCTACCCTCTGGA
GGATGGCACCGCTGGCGAGCAGCTGCACAAGGCCATGAAGAGGTATGCCCTGGTGCCTGGCACCATTGCC
TTCACCGATGCCCACATTGAGGTGGACATCACCTATGCCGAGTACTTCGAGATGTCTGTGCGCCTGGCCG
AGGCCATGAAGAGGTACGGCCTGAACACCAACCACCGCATCGTGGTGTGCTCTGAGAACTCTCTGCAGTT
CTTCATGCCAGTGCTGGGCGCCCTGTTCATCGGAGTGGCCGTGGCCCCTGCTAACGACATTTACAACGAG
CGCGAGCTGCTGAACAGCATGGGCATTTCTCAGCCTACCGTGGTGTTCGTGTCTAAGAAGGGCCTGCAGA
AGATCCTGAACGTGCAGAAGAAGCTGCCTATCATCCAGAAGATCATCATCATGGACTCTAAGACCGACTA
CCAGGGCTTCCAGAGCATGTACACATTCGTGACATCTCATCTGCCTCCTGGCTTCAACGAGTACGACTTC
GTGCCAGAGTCTTTCGACAGGGACAAAACCATTGCCCTGATCATGAACAGCTCTGGGTCTACCGGCCTGC
CTAAGGGCGTGGCCCTGCCTCATCGCACCGCCTGTGTGCGCTTCTCTCACGCCCGCGACCCTATTTTCGG
CAACCAGATCATCCCCGACACCGCTATTCTGAGCGTGGTGCCATTCCACCACGGCTTCGGCATGTTCACC
ACCCTGGGCTACCTGATTTGCGGCTTTCGGGTGGTGCTGATGTACCGCTTCGAGGAGGAGCTGTTCCTGC
GCAGCCTGCAAGACTACAAAATTCAGTCTGCCCTGCTGGTGCCAACCCTGTTCAGCTTCTTCGCTAAGAG
CACCCTGATCGACAAGTACGACCTGTCTAACCTGCACGAGATTGCCTCTGGCGGCGCCCCACTGTCTAAG
GAGGTGGGCGAAGCCGTGGCCAAGCGCTTTCATCTGCCAGGCATCCGCCAGGGCTACGGCCTGACCGAGA
CAACCAGCGCCATTCTGATTACCCCAGAGGGCGACGACAAGCCTGGCGCCGTGGGCAAGGTGGTGCCATT
CTTCGAGGCCAAGGTGGTGGACCTGGACACCGGCAAGACCCTGGGAGTGAACCAGCGCGGCGAGCTGTGT
GTGCGCGGCCCTATGATTATGTCCGGCTACGTGAATAACCCTGAGGCCACAAACGCCCTGATCGACAAGG
ACGGCTGGCTGCACTCTGGCGACATTGCCTACTGGGACGAGGACGAGCACTTCTTCATCGTGGACCGCCT
GAAGTCTCTGATCAAGTACAAGGGCTACCAGGTGGCCCCAGCCGAGCTGGAGTCTATCCTGCTGCAGCAC
CCTAACATTTTCGACGCCGGAGTGGCCGGCCTGCCCGACGACGATGCCGGCGAGCTGCCTGCCGCCGTCG
TCGTGCTGGAACACGGCAAGACCATGACCGAGAAGGAGATCGTGGACTATGTGGCCAGCCAGGTGACAAC
CGCCAAGAAGCTGCGCGGCGGAGTGGTGTTCGTGGACGAGGTGCCCAAGGGCCTGACCGGCAAGCTGGAC
GCCCGCAAGATCCGCGAGATCCTGATCAAGGCTAAGAAAGGCGGCAAGATCGCCGTGTAATAATTCTAGA
GTCGGGGCGGCCGGCCGCTTCGAGCAGACATGATAAGATACATTGATGAGTTTGGACAAACCACAACTAG
AATGCAGTGAAAAAAATGCTTTATTTGTGAAATTTGTGATGCTATTGCTTTATTTGTAACCATTATAAGC
TGCAATAAACAAGTTAACAACAACAATTGCATTCATTTTATGTTTCAGGTTCAGGGGGAGGTGTGGGAGG
TTTTTTAAAGCAAGTAAAACCTCTACAAATGTGGTAAAATCGATAAGGATCCAGGTGGCACTTTTCGGGG
AAATGTGCGCGGAACCCCTATTTGTTTATTTTTCTAAATACATTCAAATATGTATCCGCTCATGAGACAA
TAACCCTGATAAATGCTTCAATAATATTGAAAAAGGAAGAGTATGAGTATTCAACATTTCCGTGTCGCCC
TTATTCCCTTTTTTGCGGCATTTTGCCTTCCTGTTTTTGCTCACCCAGAAACGCTGGTGAAAGTAAAAGA
TGCTGAAGATCAGTTGGGTGCACGAGTGGGTTACATCGAACTGGATCTCAACAGCGGTAAGATCCTTGAG
AGTTTTCGCCCCGAAGAACGTTTTCCAATGATGAGCACTTTTAAAGTTCTGCTATGTGGCGCGGTATTAT
CCCGTATTGACGCCGGGCAAGAGCAACTCGGTCGCCGCATACACTATTCTCAGAATGACTTGGTTGAGTA
CTCACCAGTCACAGAAAAGCATCTTACGGATGGCATGACAGTAAGAGAATTATGCAGTGCTGCCATAACC
ATGAGTGATAACACTGCGGCCAACTTACTTCTGACAACGATCGGAGGACCGAAGGAGCTAACCGCTTTTT
TGCACAACATGGGGGATCATGTAACTCGCCTTGATCGTTGGGAACCGGAGCTGAATGAAGCCATACCAAA
CGACGAGCGTGACACCACGATGCCTGTAGCAATGGCAACAACGTTGCGCAAACTATTAACTGGCGAACTA
CTTACTCTAGCTTCCCGGCAACAATTAATAGACTGGATGGAGGCGGATAAAGTTGCAGGACCACTTCTGC
GCTCGGCCCTTCCGGCTGGCTGGTTTATTGCTGATAAATCTGGAGCCGGTGAGCGTGGGTCTCGCGGTAT
CATTGCAGCACTGGGGCCAGATGGTAAGCCCTCCCGTATCGTAGTTATCTACACGACGGGGAGTCAGGCA
ACTATGGATGAACGAAATAGACAGATCGCTGAGATAGGTGCCTCACTGATTAAGCATTGGTAACTGTCAG
ACCAAGTTTACTCATATATACTTTAGATTGATTTAAAACTTCATTTTTAATTTAAAAGGATCTAGGTGAA
GATCCTTTTTGATAATCTCATGACCAAAATCCCTTAACGTGAGTTTTCGTTCCACTGAGCGTCAGACCCC
GTAGAAAAGATCAAAGGATCTTCTTGAGATCCTTTTTTTCTGCGCGTAATCTGCTGCTTGCAAACAAAAA
AACCACCGCTACCAGCGGTGGTTTGTTTGCCGGATCAAGAGCTACCAACTCTTTTTCCGAAGGTAACTGG
CTTCAGCAGAGCGCAGATACCAAATACTGTTCTTCTAGTGTAGCCGTAGTTAGGCCACCACTTCAAGAAC
TCTGTAGCACCGCCTACATACCTCGCTCTGCTAATCCTGTTACCAGTGGCTGCTGCCAGTGGCGATAAGT
CGTGTCTTACCGGGTTGGACTCAAGACGATAGTTACCGGATAAGGCGCAGCGGTCGGGCTGAACGGGGGG
TTCGTGCACACAGCCCAGCTTGGAGCGAACGACCTACACCGAACTGAGATACCTACAGCGTGAGCTATGA
GAAAGCGCCACGCTTCCCGAAGGGAGAAAGGCGGACAGGTATCCGGTAAGCGGCAGGGTCGGAACAGGAG
AGCGCACGAGGGAGCTTCCAGGGGGAAACGCCTGGTATCTTTATAGTCCTGTCGGGTTTCGCCACCTCTG
ACTTGAGCGTCGATTTTTGTGATGCTCGTCAGGGGGGCGGAGCCTATGGAAAAACGCCAGCAACGCGGCC
TTTTTACGGTTCCTGGCCTTTTGCTGGCCTTTTGCTCACATGGCTCGAC
