>Addgene plasmid #19863 | psiCHECK IRF9 3'UTR | addgene partial sequence | sequence record 25652 | 19863 with T7
CAAACGCATGATCACTGGGCCTCAGTGGTGGGCTCGCTGCAAGCAAATGAACGTGCTGGACTCCTTCATC
AACTACTATGATTCCGAGAAGCACGCCGAGAACGCCGTGATTTTTCTGCATGGTAACGCTGCCTCCAGCT
ACCTGTGGAGGCACGTCGTGCCTCACATCGAGCCCGTGGCTAGATGCATCATCCCTGATCTGATCGGAAT
GGGTAAGTCCGGCAAGAGCGGGAATGGCTCATATCGCCTCCTGGATCACTACAAGTACCTCACCGCTTGG
TTCGAGCTGCTGAACCTTCCAAAGAAAATCATCTTTGTGGGCCACGACTGGGGGGCTTGTCTGGCCTTTC
ACTACTCCTACGAGCACCAAGACAAGATCAAGGCCATCGTCCATGCTGAGAGTGTCGTGGACGTGATCGA
GTCCTGGGACGAGTGGCCTGACATCGAGGAGGATATCGCCCTGATCAAGAGCGAAGAGGGCGAGAAAATG
GTGCTTGAGAATAACTTCTTCGTCGAGACCATGCTCCCAAGCAAGATCATGCGGAAACTGGAGCCTGAGG
AGTTCGCTGCCTACCTGGAG
