>Addgene plasmid #19863 | psiCHECK IRF9 3'UTR | addgene partial sequence | sequence record 25653 | RenLuc3F 5'-GTACATCAAGAGCTTCGTGG-3'
GNAGACAGTATTCTAGGCGATCGCTCGAGAGAGCAGCAGGCAGCCATTCTGTCCCTGGTGTAGAGCCTGG
GGGACCCATCTTCCACCTCACCTCTTTGTTCTTCCTGTCTCCTTTGAAGTAGACTCATTCTTCACACGAT
TGACCTGTCCTCTTTGTGATAATTCTCAGTAGTTGTCCGTGATAATCGTGTCCTGAAAATCCTCGCACAC
ACTGGCTGGTGGAGAACTCAAGGCTAATTTTTTATCCTTTTTTTTTTTTTTAATTTTGAGATATACGCCC
TCTTTCATCTGTAAGGGACTAGGAAATTCCAAATGGTGTGAACCCAGGGGGCCTTTCCCTCTTCCCTGAC
CTCCCAACTCTAAAGCCAAGCACTTTATATTTTCCTCTTAGATATTCACTAAGGACTTAAAGCGGCCGCT
GGCCGCAATAAAATATCTTTATTTTCATTACATCTGTGTGTTGGTTTTTTGTGTGAGGATCTAAATGAGT
CTTCGGACCTCGCGGGGGCCGCTTAAGCGGTGGTTAGGGTTTGTCTGACGCGGGGGGAGGGGGAAGGAAC
GAAACACTCTCATTCGGAGGCGGCTCGGGGTTTGGTCTTGGTGGCCACGGGCACGCAGAAGAGCGCCGCG
ATCCTCTTAAGCACCCCCCCGCCCTCCGTGGAGGCGGGGGTTTGGTCGGCGGGTGGTAACTGGCGGGCCG
CTGACTCGGGCGGGTCGCGCGCCCCAGAGTGTGACCTTTTCGGTCTGCTCGCAGAACCCCGGGGCCNCCC
CCNCGGNCGAAANGGNCNNGTGGGTCNNAGGCTCNTGGGNACNGNAN
